>Addgene plasmid #197385 | pLenti-EF1a-Ngn3ER-PuroR-mCherry | addgene full sequence | sequence record 386851 | Addgene NGS Result
TTCTTTCCTGCGTTATCCCCTGATTCTGTGGATAACCGTATTACCGCCTTTGAGTGAGCTGATACCGCTC
GCCGCAGCCGAACGACCGAGCGCAGCGAGTCAGTGAGCGAGGAAGCGGAAGAGCGCCCAATACGCAAACC
GCCTCTCCCCGCGCGTTGGCCGATTCATTAATGCAGCAAGCTCATGGCTGACTAATTTTTTTTATTTATG
CAGAGGCCGAGGCCGCCTCGGCCTCTGAGCTATTCCAGAAGTAGTGAGGAGGCTTTTTTGGAGGCCTAGG
CTTTTGCAAAAAGCTCCCCGTGGCACGACAGGTTTCCCGACTGGAAAGCGGGCAGTGAGCGCAACGCAAT
TAATGTGAGTTAGCTCACTCATTAGGCACCCCAGGCTTTACACTTTATGCTTCCGGCTCGTATGTTGTGT
GGAATTGTGAGCGGATAACAATTTCACACAGGAAACAGCTATGACATGATTACGAATTTCACAAATAAAG
CATTTTTTTCACTGCATTCTAGTTGTGGTTTGTCCAAACTCATCAATGTATCTTATCATGTCTGGATCAA
CTGGATAACTCAAGCTAACCAAAATCATCCCAAACTTCCCACCCCATACCCTATTACCACTGCCAATTAC
CTGTGGTTTCATTTACTCTAAACCTGTGATTCCTCTGAATTATTTTCATTTTAAAGAAATTGTATTTGTT
AAATATGTACTACAAACTTAGTAGTTGGAAGGGCTAATTCACTCCCAAAGAAGACAAGATATCCTTGATC
TGTGGATCTACCACACACAAGGCTACTTCCCTGATTAGCAGAACTACACACCAGGGCCAGGGGTCAGATA
TCCACTGACCTTTGGATGGTGCTACAAGCTAGTACCAGTTGAGCCAGATAAGGTAGAAGAGGCCAATAAA
GGAGAGAACACCAGCTTGTTACACCCTGTGAGCCTGCATGGGATGGATGACCCGGAGAGAGAAGTGTTAG
AGTGGAGGTTTGACAGCCGCCTAGCATTTCATCACGTGGCCCGAGAGCTGCATCCGGAGTACTTCAAGAA
CTGCTGATATCGAGCTTGCTACAAGGGACTTTCCGCTGGGGACTTTCCAGGGAGGCGTGGCCTGGGCGGG
ACTGGGGAGTGGCGAGCCCTCAGATCCTGCATATAAGCAGCTGCTTTTTGCCTGTACTGGGTCTCTCTGG
TTAGACCAGATCTGAGCCTGGGAGCTCTCTGGCTAACTAGGGAACCCACTGCTTAAGCCTCAATAAAGCT
TGCCTTGAGTGCTTCAAGTAGTGTGTGCCCGTCTGTTGTGTGACTCTGGTAACTAGAGATCCCTCAGACC
CTTTTAGTCAGTGTGGAAAATCTCTAGCAGTGGCGCCCGAACAGGGACTTGAAAGCGAAAGGGAAACCAG
AGGAGCTCTCTCGACGCAGGACTCGGCTTGCTGAAGCGCGCACGGCAAGAGGCGAGGGGCGGCGACTGGT
GAGTACGCCAAAAATTTTGACTAGCGGAGGCTAGAAGGAGAGAGATGGGTGCGAGAGCGTCAGTATTAAG
CGGGGGAGAATTAGATCGCGATGGGAAAAAATTCGGTTAAGGCCAGGGGGAAAGAAAAAATATAAATTAA
AACATATAGTATGGGCAAGCAGGGAGCTAGAACGATTCGCAGTTAATCCTGGCCTGTTAGAAACATCAGA
AGGCTGTAGACAAATACTGGGACAGCTACAACCATCCCTTCAGACAGGATCAGAAGAACTTAGATCATTA
TATAATACAGTAGCAACCCTCTATTGTGTGCATCAAAGGATAGAGATAAAAGACACCAAGGAAGCTTTAG
ACAAGATAGAGGAAGAGCAAAACAAAAGTAAGACCACCGCACAGCAAGCGGCCGGCCGCTGATCTTCAGA
CCTGGAGGAGGAGATATGAGGGACAATTGGAGAAGTGAATTATATAAATATAAAGTAGTAAAAATTGAAC
CATTAGGAGTAGCACCCACCAAGGCAAAGAGAAGAGTGGTGCAGAGAGAAAAAAGAGCAGTGGGAATAGG
AGCTTTGTTCCTTGGGTTCTTGGGAGCAGCAGGAAGCACTATGGGCGCAGCGTCAATGACGCTGACGGTA
CAGGCCAGACAATTATTGTCTGGTATAGTGCAGCAGCAGAACAATTTGCTGAGGGCTATTGAGGCGCAAC
AGCATCTGTTGCAACTCACAGTCTGGGGCATCAAGCAGCTCCAGGCAAGAATCCTGGCTGTGGAAAGATA
CCTAAAGGATCAACAGCTCCTGGGGATTTGGGGTTGCTCTGGAAAACTCATTTGCACCACTGCTGTGCCT
TGGAATGCTAGTTGGAGTAATAAATCTCTGGAACAGATTTGGAATCACACGACCTGGATGGAGTGGGACA
GAGAAATTAACAATTACACAAGCTTAATACACTCCTTAATTGAAGAATCGCAAAACCAGCAAGAAAAGAA
TGAACAAGAATTATTGGAATTAGATAAATGGGCAAGTTTGTGGAATTGGTTTAACATAACAAATTGGCTG
TGGTATATAAAATTATTCATAATGATAGTAGGAGGCTTGGTAGGTTTAAGAATAGTTTTTGCTGTACTTT
CTATAGTGAATAGAGTTAGGCAGGGATATTCACCATTATCGTTTCAGACCCACCTCCCAACCCCGAGGGG
ACCCGACAGGCCCGAAGGAATAGAAGAAGAAGGTGGAGAGAGAGACAGAGACAGATCCATTCGATTAGTG
AACGGATCTCGACGGTATCGCCGAATTCACAAATGGCAGTATTCATCCACAATTTTAAAAGAAAAGGGGG
GATTGGGGGGTACAGTGCAGGGGAAAGAATAGTAGACATAATAGCAACAGACATACAAACTAAAGAATTA
CAAAAACAAATTACAAAAATTCAAAATTTTCGGGTTTATTACAGGGACAGCAGAGATCCAGTTTGGACTA
GTCGTGAGGCTCCGGTGCCCGTCAGTGGGCAGAGCGCACATCGCCCACAGTCCCCGAGAAGTTGGGGGGA
GGGGTCGGCAATTGAACCGGTGCCTAGAGAAGGTGGCGCGGGGTAAACTGGGAAAGTGATGTCGTGTACT
GGCTCCGCCTTTTTCCCGAGGGTGGGGGAGAACCGTATATAAGTGCAGTAGTCGCCGTGAACGTTCTTTT
TCGCAACGGGTTTGCCGCCAGAACACAGGTAAGTGCCGTGTGTGGTTCCCGCGGGCCTGGCCTCTTTACG
GGTTATGGCCCTTGCGTGCCTTGAATTACTTCCACCTGGCTGCAGTACGTGATTCTTGATCCCGAGCTTC
GGGTTGGAAGTGGGTGGGAGAGTTCGAGGCCTTGCGCTTAAGGAGCCCCTTCGCCTCGTGCTTGAGTTGA
GGCCTGGCCTGGGCGCTGGGGCCGCCGCGTGCGAATCTGGTGGCACCTTCGCGCCTGTCTCGCTGCTTTC
GATAAGTCTCTAGCCATTTAAAATTTTTGATGACCTGCTGCGACGCTTTTTTTCTGGCAAGATAGTCTTG
TAAATGCGGGCCAAGATCTGCACACTGGTATTTCGGTTTTTGGGGCCGCGGGCGGCGACGGGGCCCGTGC
GTCCCAGCGCACATGTTCGGCGAGGCGGGGCCTGCGAGCGCGGCCACCGAGAATCGGACGGGGGTAGTCT
CAAGCTGGCCGGCCTGCTCTGGTGCCTGGCCTCGCGCCGCCGTGTATCGCCCCGCCCTGGGCGGCAAGGC
TGGCCCGGTCGGCACCAGTTGCGTGAGCGGAAAGATGGCCGCTTCCCGGCCCTGCTGCAGGGAGCTCAAA
ATGGAGGACGCGGCGCTCGGGAGAGCGGGCGGGTGAGTCACCCACACAAAGGAAAAGGGCCTTTCCGTCC
TCAGCCGTCGCTTCATGTGACTCCACGGAGTACCGGGCGCCGTCCAGGCACCTCGATTAGTTCTCGAGCT
TTTGGAGTACGTCGTCTTTAGGTTGGGGGGAGGGGTTTTATGCGATGGAGTTTCCCCACACTGAGTGGGT
GGAGACTGAAGTTAGGCCAGCTTGGCACTTGATGTAATTCTCCTTGGAATTTGCCCTTTTTGAGTTTGGA
TCTTGGTTCATTCTCAAGCCTCAGACAGTGGTTCAAAGTTTTTTTCTTCCATTTCAGGTGTCGTGAAGCG
GCCATCAAACAAGTTTGTACAAAAAAGCAGGCTGGCGCCGGAACCAATTCAGTCGACGCCGCCACCATGG
CGCCTCATCCCTTGGATGCGCTCACCATCCAAGTGTCCCCAGAGACACAACAACCTTTTCCCGGAGCCTC
GGACCACGAAGTGCTCAGTTCCAATTCCACCCCACCTAGCCCCACTCTCATACCTAGGGACTGCTCCGAA
GCAGAAGTGGGTGACTGCCGAGGGACCTCGAGGAAGCTCCGCGCCCGACGCGGAGGGCGCAACAGGCCCA
AGAGCGAGTTGGCACTCAGCAAACAGCGAAGAAGCCGGCGCAAGAAGGCCAATGATCGGGAGCGCAATCG
CATGCACAACCTCAACTCGGCGCTGGATGCGCTGCGCGGTGTCCTGCCCACCTTCCCGGATGACGCCAAA
CTTACAAAGATCGAGACCCTGCGCTTCGCCCACAACTACATCTGGGCACTGACTCAGACGCTGCGCATAG
CGGACCACAGCTTCTATGGCCCGGAGCCCCCTGTGCCCTGTGGAGAGCTGGGGAGCCCCGGAGGTGGCTC
CAACGGGGACTGGGGCTCTATCTACTCCCCAGTCTCCCAAGCGGGTAACCTGAGCCCCACGGCCTCATTG
GAGGAATTCCCTGGCCTGCAGGTGCCCAGCTCCCCATCCTATCTGCTCCCGGGAGCACTGGTGTTCTCAG
ACTTCTTGAGGGATCCACGAAATGAAATGGGTGCTTCAGGAGACATGAGGGCTGCCAACCTTTGGCCAAG
CCCTCTTGTGATTAAGCACACTAAGAAGAATAGCCCTGCCTTGTCCTTGACAGCTGACCAGATGGTCAGT
GCCTTGTTGGATGCTGAACCGCCCATGATCTATTCTGAATATGATCCTTCTAGACCCTTCAGTGAAGCCT
CAATGATGGGCTTATTGACCAACCTAGCAGATAGGGAGCTGGTTCATATGATCAACTGGGCAAAGAGAGT
GCCAGGCTTTGGGGACTTGAATCTCCATGATCAGGTCCACCTTCTCGAGTGTGCCTGGCTGGAGATTCTG
ATGATTGGTCTCGTCTGGCGCTCCATGGAACACCCGGGGAAGCTCCTGTTTGCTCCTAACTTGCTCCTGG
ACAGGAATCAAGGTAAATGTGTGGAAGGCATGGTGGAGATCTTTGACATGTTGCTTGCTACGTCAAGTCG
GTTCCGCATGATGAACCTGCAGGGTGAAGAGTTTGTGTGCCTCAAATCCATCATTTTGCTTAATTCCGGA
GTGTACACGTTTCTGTCCAGCACCTTGAAGTCTCTGGAAGAGAAGGACCACATCCACCGTGTCCTGGACA
AGATCACAGACACTTTGATCCACCTGATGGCCAAAGCTGGCCTGACTCTGCAGCAGCAGCATCGCCGCCT
AGCTCAGCTCCTTCTCATTCTTTCCCATATCCGGCATATGAGTAACAAACGCATGGAGCATCTCTACAAC
ATGAAATGCAAGAACGTGGTACCCCTCTATGACCTGCTCCTGGAGATGTTGGATGCCCACCGCCTTCATG
CCCCAGCCAGTCGCATGGGAGTGCCCCCAGAGGAGCCCAGCCAGACCCAGCTGGCCACCACCAGCTCCAC
TTCAGCACATTCCTTACAAACCTACTACATACCCCCGGAAGCAGAGGGCTTCCCCAACACGATCACTAGT
GCCACGAACTTCTCTCTGTTAAAGCAAGCAGGAGATGTTGAAGAAAACCCCGGGCCTGGATCCATGACCG
AGTACAAGCCCACGGTGCGCCTCGCCACCCGCGACGACGTCCCCAGGGCCGTACGCACCCTCGCCGCCGC
GTTCGCCGACTACCCCGCCACGCGCCACACCGTCGATCCGGACCGCCACATCGAGCGGGTCACCGAGCTG
CAAGAACTCTTCCTCACGCGCGTCGGGCTCGACATCGGCAAGGTGTGGGTCGCGGACGACGGCGCCGCGG
TGGCGGTCTGGACCACGCCGGAGAGCGTCGAAGCGGGGGCGGTGTTCGCCGAGATCGGCCCGCGCATGGC
CGAGTTGAGCGGTTCCCGGCTGGCCGCGCAGCAACAGATGGAAGGCCTCCTGGCGCCGCACCGGCCCAAG
GAGCCCGCGTGGTTCCTGGCCACCGTCGGCGTCTCGCCCGACCACCAGGGCAAGGGTCTGGGCAGCGCCG
TCGTGCTCCCCGGAGTGGAGGCGGCCGAGCGCGCCGGGGTGCCCGCCTTCCTGGAGACCTCCGCGCCCCG
CAACCTCCCCTTCTACGAGCGGCTCGGCTTCACCGTCACCGCCGACGTCGAGGTGCCCGAAGGACCGCGC
ACCTGGTGCATGACCCGCAAGCCCGGTGCCGGATCCGAGGGCAGAGGAAGTCTTCTAACATGCGGTGACG
TGGAGGAGAATCCCGGCCCTATCGATATGGTGAGCAAGGGCGAGGAGGATAACATGGCCATCATCAAGGA
GTTCATGCGCTTCAAGGTGCACATGGAGGGCTCCGTGAACGGCCACGAGTTCGAGATCGAGGGCGAGGGC
GAGGGCCGCCCCTACGAGGGCACCCAGACCGCCAAGCTGAAGGTGACCAAGGGTGGCCCCCTGCCCTTCG
CCTGGGACATCCTGTCCCCTCAGTTCATGTACGGCTCCAAGGCCTACGTGAAGCACCCCGCCGACATCCC
CGACTACTTGAAGCTGTCCTTCCCCGAGGGCTTCAAGTGGGAGCGCGTGATGAACTTCGAGGACGGCGGC
GTGGTGACCGTGACCCAGGACTCCTCCCTGCAGGACGGCGAGTTCATCTACAAGGTGAAGCTGCGCGGCA
CCAACTTCCCCTCCGACGGCCCCGTAATGCAGAAGAAGACCATGGGCTGGGAGGCCTCCTCCGAGCGGAT
GTACCCCGAGGACGGCGCCCTGAAGGGCGAGATCAAGCAGAGGCTGAAGCTGAAGGACGGCGGCCACTAC
GACGCTGAGGTCAAGACCACCTACAAGGCCAAGAAGCCCGTGCAGCTGCCCGGCGCCTACAACGTCAACA
TCAAGTTGGACATCACCTCCCACAACGAGGACTACACCATCGTGGAACAGTACGAACGCGCCGAGGGCCG
CCACTCCACCGGCGGCATGGACGAGCTGTACAAGTAAATCGATCAGTGTACTAATTATGCTCTCTTGAAA
TTGGCTGGAGATGTTGAGAGCAACCCAGGTCCCGCGGCCGCACTCGAGATATCTAGACCCAGCTTTCTTG
TACAAAGTGGTTCGATCGATAGATCCTAATCAACCTCTGGATTACAAAATTTGTGAAAGATTGACTGGTA
TTCTTAACTATGTTGCTCCTTTTACGCTATGTGGATACGCTGCTTTAATGCCTTTGTATCATGCTATTGC
TTCCCGTATGGCTTTCATTTTCTCCTCCTTGTATAAATCCTGGTTGCTGTCTCTTTATGAGGAGTTGTGG
CCCGTTGTCAGGCAACGTGGCGTGGTGTGCACTGTGTTTGCTGACGCAACCCCCACTGGTTGGGGCATTG
CCACCACCTGTCAGCTCCTTTCCGGGACTTTCGCTTTCCCCCTCCCTATTGCCACGGCGGAACTCATCGC
CGCCTGCCTTGCCCGCTGCTGGACAGGGGCTCGGCTGTTGGGCACTGACAATTCCGTGGTGTTGTCGGGG
AAATCATCGTCCTTTCCTTGGCTGCTCGCCTGTGTTGCCACCTGGATTCTGCGCGGGACGTCCTTCTGCT
ACGTCCCTTCGGCCCTCAATCCAGCGGACCTTCCTTCCCGCGGCCTGCTGCCGGCTCTGCGGCCTCTTCC
GCGTCTTCGCCTTCGCCCTCAGACGAGTCGGATCTCCCTTTGGGCCGCCTCCCCGCCTGGTACCTTTAAG
ACCAATGACTTACAAGGCAGCTGTAGATCTTAGCCACTTTTTAAAAGAAAAGGGGGGACTGGAAGGGCTA
ATTCACTCCCAACGAAGACAAGATCACCTGCAGGACAGGCGCGCCCTGCTTTTTGCTTGTACTGGGTCTC
TCTGGTTAGACCAGATCTGAGCCTGGGAGCTCTCTGGCTAACTAGGGAACCCACTGCTTAAGCCTCAATA
AAGCTTGCCTTGAGTGCTTCAAGTAGTGTGTGCCCGTCTGTTGTGTGACTCTGGTAACTAGAGATCCCTC
AGACCCTTTTAGTCAGTGTGGAAAATCTCTAGCACCCGGGCGATTAAGGAAAGGGCTAGATCATTCTTGA
AGACGAAAGGGCCTCGTGATACGCCTATTTTTATAGGTTAATGTCATGATAATAATGGTTTCTTAGACGT
CAGGTGGCACTTTTCGGGGAAATGTGCGCGGAACCCCTATTTGTTTATTTTTCTAAATACATTCAAATAT
GTATCCGCTCATGAGACAATAACCCTGATAAATGCTTCAATAATATTGAAAAAGGAAGAGTATGAGTATT
CAACATTTCCGTGTCGCCCTTATTCCCTTTTTTGCGGCATTTTGCCTTCCTGTTTTTGCTCACCCAGAAA
CGCTGGTGAAAGTAAAAGATGCTGAAGATCAGTTGGGTGCACGAGTGGGTTACATCGAACTGGATCTCAA
CAGCGGTAAGATCCTTGAGAGTTTTCGCCCCGAAGAACGTTTTCCAATGATGAGCACTTTTAAAGTTCTG
CTATGTGGCGCGGTATTATCCCGTGTTGACGCCGGGCAAGAGCAACTCGGTCGCCGCATACACTATTCTC
AGAATGACTTGGTTGAGTACTCACCAGTCACAGAAAAGCATCTTACGGATGGCATGACAGTAAGAGAATT
ATGCAGTGCTGCCATAACCATGAGTGATAACACTGCGGCCAACTTACTTCTGACAACGATCGGAGGACCG
AAGGAGCTAACCGCTTTTTTGCACAACATGGGGGATCATGTAACTCGCCTTGATCGTTGGGAACCGGAGC
TGAATGAAGCCATACCAAACGACGAGCGTGACACCACGATGCCTGTAGCAATGGCAACAACGTTGCGCAA
ACTATTAACTGGCGAACTACTTACTCTAGCTTCCCGGCAACAATTAATAGACTGGATGGAGGCGGATAAA
GTTGCAGGACCACTTCTGCGCTCGGCCCTTCCGGCTGGCTGGTTTATTGCTGATAAATCTGGAGCCGGTG
AGCGTGGGTCTCGCGGTATCATTGCAGCACTGGGGCCAGATGGTAAGCCCTCCCGTATCGTAGTTATCTA
CACGACGGGGAGTCAGGCAACTATGGATGAACGAAATAGACAGATCGCTGAGATAGGTGCCTCACTGATT
AAGCATTGGTAACTGTCAGACCAAGTTTACTCATATATACTTTAGATTGATTTAAAACTTCATTTTTAAT
TTAAAAGGATCTAGGTGAAGATCCTTTTTGATAATCTCATGACCAAAATCCCTTAACGTGAGTTTTCGTT
CCACTGAGCGTCAGACCCCGTAGAAAAGATCAAAGGATCTTCTTGAGATCCTTTTTTTCTGCGCGTAATC
TGCTGCTTGCAAACAAAAAAACCACCGCTACCAGCGGTGGTTTGTTTGCCGGATCAAGAGCTACCAACTC
TTTTTCCGAAGGTAACTGGCTTCAGCAGAGCGCAGATACCAAATACTGTTCTTCTAGTGTAGCCGTAGTT
AGGCCACCACTTCAAGAACTCTGTAGCACCGCCTACATACCTCGCTCTGCTAATCCTGTTACCAGTGGCT
GCTGCCAGTGGCGATAAGTCGTGTCTTACCGGGTTGGACTCAAGACGATAGTTACCGGATAAGGCGCAGC
GGTCGGGCTGAACGGGGGGTTCGTGCACACAGCCCAGCTTGGAGCGAACGACCTACACCGAACTGAGATA
CCTACAGCGTGAGCTATGAGAAAGCGCCACGCTTCCCGAAGGGAGAAAGGCGGACAGGTATCCGGTAAGC
GGCAGGGTCGGAACAGGAGAGCGCACGAGGGAGCTTCCAGGGGGAAACGCCTGGTATCTTTATAGTCCTG
TCGGGTTTCGCCACCTCTGACTTGAGCGTCGATTTTTGTGATGCTCGTCAGGGGGGCGGAGCCTATGGAA
AAACGCCAGCAACGCGGCCTTTTTACGGTTCCTGGCCTTTTGCTGGCCTTTTGCTCACATG
Features (pLannotate 1.2.2; 30 found; start..end, strand, type, name):
      1..121     +  rep_origin     RSF ori (fragment): Plasmids containing the RSF 1030 origin of replication can be propagated in E. coli cells that contain additional plasmids with compatible origins.
    123..177     +  CDS            lacI (fragment): lac repressor; lacI; The lac repressor binds to the lac operator to inhibit transcription in E. coli. This inhibition can be relieved by adding lactose or isopropyl-β-D-thiogalactopyranoside (IPTG).
    183..276     +  rep_origin     SV40 ori (fragment): SV40 origin of replication
    301..338     +  CDS            lacI (fragment): lac repressor; lacI; The lac repressor binds to the lac operator to inhibit transcription in E. coli. This inhibition can be relieved by adding lactose or isopropyl-β-D-thiogalactopyranoside (IPTG).
    351..372     +  protein_bind   CAP binding site: CAP binding activates transcription in the presence of cAMP. E. coli catabolite activator protein
    387..417     +  promoter       lac promoter: promoter for the E. coli lac operon
    425..441     +  protein_bind   lac operator: The lac repressor binds to the lac operator to inhibit transcription in E. coli. This inhibition can be relieved by adding lactose or isopropyl-β-D-thiogalactopyranoside (IPTG). lac repressor encoded by lacI
    475..558     +  polyA_signal   SV40 poly(A) signal (fragment): SV40 polyadenylation signal
    725..1054    +  CDS            nef (fragment): NEF_HV1BR - Experimental evidence at protein level: Swiss-Prot protein existence level 1. Extracellular Nef protein targets CD4(+) T-lymphocytes for apoptosis by interacting with CXCR4 surface receptors (PubMed:14990729). From Human immunodeficiency virus type 1 group M subtype B (isolate BRU/LAI) (HIV-1).
   1102..1359    +  LTR            5' LTR (truncated): truncated 5' long terminal repeat (LTR) from HIV-1
   1406..1531    +  misc_feature   HIV-1 Ψ: packaging signal of human immunodeficiency virus type 1
   1515..1853    +  CDS            HIV-1 gag (fragment): gag protein from human immunodeficiency virus 1; gag
   2028..2261    +  misc_feature   RRE: The Rev response element (RRE) of HIV-1 allows for Rev-dependent mRNA export from the nucleus to the cytoplasm.
   2638..2738    +  CDS            Rev (fragment): human immunodeficiency virus 1 (HIV-1) Rev protein; rev; enhances nuclear export of unspliced and incompletely spliced viral mRNAs
   2783..2900    +  misc_feature   cPPT/CTS: central polypurine tract and central termination sequence of HIV-1
   2948..4126    +  promoter       EF-1α promoter: strong constitutive promoter for human elongation factor EF-1α
   4139..4163    +  protein_bind   attB1: mutant version of attB; recombination site for the Gateway® BP reaction BP Clonase™
   4197..4838    +  CDS            Neurog3: NGN3_MOUSE - Also known as Ath4b, Atoh5, Ngn3. Experimental evidence at protein level: Swiss-Prot protein existence level 1. Acts as a transcriptional regulator. Together with NKX2-2, initiates transcriptional activation of NEUROD1. Involved in neurogenesis. Also required for the specification of a common precursor of the 4 pancreatic endocrine cell types. From Mus musculus (Mouse).
   4848..5804    +  CDS            Esr1 (fragment): ESR1_MOUSE - Also known as Esr, Estr, Estra, Nr3a1. Experimental evidence at protein level: Swiss-Prot protein existence level 1. Nuclear hormone receptor. The steroid hormones and their receptors are involved in the regulation of eukaryotic gene expression and affect cellular proliferation and differentiation in target tissues. Ligand-dependent nuclear transactivation involves either direct homodimer binding to a palindromic estrogen response element (ERE) sequence or association with other DNA-binding transcription factors, such as AP-1/c-Jun, c-Fos, ATF-2, Sp1 and Sp3, to mediate ERE- indep
   5811..5863    +  CDS            P2A (fragment): 2A peptide from porcine teschovirus-1 polyprotein Eukaryotic ribosomes fail to insert a peptide bond between the Gly and Pro residues, yielding separate polypeptides.
   5874..6470    +  CDS            PuroR (fragment): puromycin N-acetyltransferase; pac from Streptomyces; confers resistance to puromycin
   6537..7244    +  CDS            mCherry: mCherry is a basic (constitutively fluorescent) red fluorescent protein published in 2004, derived from Discosoma sp.. It is reported to be a very rapidly-maturing monomer with low acid sensitivity.
   7254..7313    +  CDS            E2A: 2A peptide from equine rhinitis A virus polyprotein Eukaryotic ribosomes fail to insert a peptide bond between the Gly and Pro residues, yielding separate polypeptides.
   7337..7361    -  protein_bind   attB2: mutant version of attB; recombination site for the Gateway® BP reaction BP Clonase™
   7378..7966    +  misc_feature   WPRE: woodchuck hepatitis virus posttranscriptional regulatory element
   7961..8071    +  CDS            nef (fragment): NEF_SIVS4 - Experimental evidence at protein level: Swiss-Prot protein existence level 1. Interferes with TCR signaling from the cell membrane. Interacts with CD247/TCRZ (TCR zeta chain) and exert potent down- regulation of cell surface TCR/CD3 complexes. From Simian immunodeficiency virus (isolate F236/smH4) (SIV-sm) (Simian immunodeficiency virus sooty mangabey monkey).
   8114..8294    +  LTR            5' LTR (truncated): truncated 5' long terminal repeat (LTR) from HIV-1
   8427..8531    +  promoter       AmpR promoter: bla
   8532..9392    +  CDS            AmpR: β-lactamase; bla; confers resistance to ampicillin, carbenicillin, and related antibiotics
   9563..10151   +  rep_origin     ori: high-copy-number ColE1/pMB1/pBR322/pUC origin of replication
