[The description below was written by a language model from this plasmid's Addgene catalogue record and pLannotate feature annotations shown in this document.]
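Description:
pLenti-EF1a-Ngn3ER-PuroR-mCherry is an HIV-1-derived lentiviral transfer plasmid for stable mammalian expression, about 10.2 kb in the sequenced record. It is maintained in E. coli through a high-copy ColE1/pUC-type origin and an ampicillin resistance (β-lactamase) gene. The viral portion carries truncated LTR sequences at both ends, the Ψ packaging signal with a short gag fragment, the Rev response element for Rev-dependent nuclear export of the genomic RNA, the cPPT/CTS element that aids nuclear import and transduction, and a WPRE downstream of the cargo to boost transcript stability and expression. Several short annotated fragments near the start of the record (RSF ori, lacI, SV40 ori and poly(A), lac promoter/operator) look like backbone remnants and not functional modules.

The payload sits between attB1 and attB2 sites, consistent with the recorded Gateway cloning, and is driven by the strong constitutive human EF-1α promoter. It encodes mouse Neurogenin 3 (Neurog3), a transcription factor required to specify pancreatic endocrine precursors, fused to a fragment of the mouse estrogen receptor (Esr1). This fusion keeps Ngn3 inactive until 4-hydroxytamoxifen is added. A P2A peptide links the fusion to puromycin N-acetyltransferase, followed by mCherry, so one transcript yields the inducible factor, a drug selection marker and a red fluorescent reporter as separate proteins. The catalogue names a second 2A between PuroR and mCherry, which is not annotated in that gap; the table instead places an E2A sequence after mCherry. The stated purpose is to establish puromycin-selectable Ngn3ER cell lines in which endocrine differentiation can be triggered on demand. The associated publication concerns stomach-derived human insulin-secreting organoids.
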