Addgene plasmid #197385: pLenti-EF1a-Ngn3ER-PuroR-mCherry
Purpose: To establish Ngn3ER cell line for endocrine differentiation (4-hydroxytamoxifen activation, Puromycin resistant)
Depositing lab: Qiao Zhou. Depositing organization: Cornell University. Publication: Stomach-derived human insulin-secreting organoids restore glucose homeostasis. Huang X, Gu W, Zhang J, Lan Y, Colarusso JL, Li S, Pertl C, Lu J, Kim H, Zhu J, Breault DT, Sevigny J, Zhou Q. Nat Cell Biol. 2023 Apr 27. doi: 10.1038/s41556-023-01130-y. PubMed 37106062.
Backbone
  Vector backbone: pLenti
  Vector type: Mammalian Expression, Lentiviral
  Selectable markers: Puromycin ; mCherry
Growth in bacteria
  Bacterial resistance: Ampicillin, 100 μg/mL
  Growth temperature: 30°C
  Growth strain: NEB Stable
  Copy number: High Copy
Gene/Insert
  Gene/Insert name: Ngn3ER-2A-PuroR-2A-mCherry
  Species: M. musculus (mouse)
  Promoter: EF1A
  Cloning method: Gateway Cloning
  Sequencing primers: 5′ EF1A-F
Terms and licenses: Academic/Nonprofit Terms; Industry Terms: Not Available to Industry
How to cite: pLenti-EF1a-Ngn3ER-PuroR-mCherry was a gift from Qiao Zhou (Addgene plasmid # 197385 ; http://n2t.net/addgene:197385 ; RRID:Addgene_197385)
