>Addgene plasmid #197385 | pLenti-EF1a-Ngn3ER-PuroR-mCherry | depositor partial sequence | sequence record 386921 | pLenti-EF1a-Ngn3ER-PuroR-mCherry sequence 3109 bps
ACAAGTTTGTACAAAAAAGCAGGCTGGCGCCGGAACCAATTCAGTCGACGCCGCCACCATGGCGCCTCAT
CCCTTGGATGCGCTCACCATCCAAGTGTCCCCAGAGACACAACAACCTTTTCCCGGAGCCTCGGACCACG
AAGTGCTCAGTTCCAATTCCACCCCACCTAGCCCCACTCTCATACCTAGGGACTGCTCCGAAGCAGAAGT
GGGTGACTGCCGAGGGACCTCGAGGAAGCTCCGCGCCCGACGCGGAGGGCGCAACAGGCCCAAGAGCGAG
TTGGCACTCAGCAAACAGCGAAGAAGCCGGCGCAAGAAGGCCAATGATCGGGAGCGCAATCGCATGCACA
ACCTCAACTCGGCGCTGGATGCGCTGCGCGGTGTCCTGCCCACCTTCCCGGATGACGCCAAACTTACAAA
GATCGAGACCCTGCGCTTCGCCCACAACTACATCTGGGCACTGACTCAGACGCTGCGCATAGCGGACCAC
AGCTTCTATGGCCCGGAGCCCCCTGTGCCCTGTGGAGAGCTGGGGAGCCCCGGAGGTGGCTCCAACGGGG
ACTGGGGCTCTATCTACTCCCCAGTCTCCCAAGCGGGTAACCTGAGCCCCACGGCCTCATTGGAGGAATT
CCCTGGCCTGCAGGTGCCCAGCTCCCCATCCTATCTGCTCCCGGGAGCACTGGTGTTCTCAGACTTCTTG
AGGGATCCACGAAATGAAATGGGTGCTTCAGGAGACATGAGGGCTGCCAACCTTTGGCCAAGCCCTCTTG
TGATTAAGCACACTAAGAAGAATAGCCCTGCCTTGTCCTTGACAGCTGACCAGATGGTCAGTGCCTTGTT
GGATGCTGAACCGCCCATGATCTATTCTGAATATGATCCTTCTAGACCCTTCAGTGAAGCCTCAATGATG
GGCTTATTGACCAACCTAGCAGATAGGGAGCTGGTTCATATGATCAACTGGGCAAAGAGAGTGCCAGGCT
TTGGGGACTTGAATCTCCATGATCAGGTCCACCTTCTCGAGTGTGCCTGGCTGGAGATTCTGATGATTGG
TCTCGTCTGGCGCTCCATGGAACACCCGGGGAAGCTCCTGTTTGCTCCTAACTTGCTCCTGGACAGGAAT
CAAGGTAAATGTGTGGAAGGCATGGTGGAGATCTTTGACATGTTGCTTGCTACGTCAAGTCGGTTCCGCA
TGATGAACCTGCAGGGTGAAGAGTTTGTGTGCCTCAAATCCATCATTTTGCTTAATTCCGGAGTGTACAC
GTTTCTGTCCAGCACCTTGAAGTCTCTGGAAGAGAAGGACCACATCCACCGTGTCCTGGACAAGATCACA
GACACTTTGATCCACCTGATGGCCAAAGCTGGCCTGACTCTGCAGCAGCAGCATCGCCGCCTAGCTCAGC
TCCTTCTCATTCTTTCCCATATCCGGCATATGAGTAACAAACGCATGGAGCATCTCTACAACATGAAATG
CAAGAACGTGGTACCCCTCTATGACCTGCTCCTGGAGATGTTGGATGCCCACCGCCTTCATGCCCCAGCC
AGTCGCATGGGAGTGCCCCCAGAGGAGCCCAGCCAGACCCAGCTGGCCACCACCAGCTCCACTTCAGCAC
ATTCCTTACAAACCTACTACATACCCCCGGAAGCAGAGGGCTTCCCCAACACGATCACTAGTGCCACGAA
CTTCTCTCTGTTAAAGCAAGCAGGAGATGTTGAAGAAAACCCCGGGCCTGGATCCATGACCGAGTACAAG
CCCACGGTGCGCCTCGCCACCCGCGACGACGTCCCCAGGGCCGTACGCACCCTCGCCGCCGCGTTCGCCG
ACTACCCCGCCACGCGCCACACCGTCGATCCGGACCGCCACATCGAGCGGGTCACCGAGCTGCAAGAACT
CTTCCTCACGCGCGTCGGGCTCGACATCGGCAAGGTGTGGGTCGCGGACGACGGCGCCGCGGTGGCGGTC
TGGACCACGCCGGAGAGCGTCGAAGCGGGGGCGGTGTTCGCCGAGATCGGCCCGCGCATGGCCGAGTTGA
GCGGTTCCCGGCTGGCCGCGCAGCAACAGATGGAAGGCCTCCTGGCGCCGCACCGGCCCAAGGAGCCCGC
GTGGTTCCTGGCCACCGTCGGCGTCTCGCCCGACCACCAGGGCAAGGGTCTGGGCAGCGCCGTCGTGCTC
CCCGGAGTGGAGGCGGCCGAGCGCGCCGGGGTGCCCGCCTTCCTGGAGACCTCCGCGCCCCGCAACCTCC
CCTTCTACGAGCGGCTCGGCTTCACCGTCACCGCCGACGTCGAGGTGCCCGAAGGACCGCGCACCTGGTG
CATGACCCGCAAGCCCGGTGCCGGATCCGAGGGCAGAGGAAGTCTTCTAACATGCGGTGACGTGGAGGAG
AATCCCGGCCCTATCGATATGGTGAGCAAGGGCGAGGAGGATAACATGGCCATCATCAAGGAGTTCATGC
GCTTCAAGGTGCACATGGAGGGCTCCGTGAACGGCCACGAGTTCGAGATCGAGGGCGAGGGCGAGGGCCG
CCCCTACGAGGGCACCCAGACCGCCAAGCTGAAGGTGACCAAGGGTGGCCCCCTGCCCTTCGCCTGGGAC
ATCCTGTCCCCTCAGTTCATGTACGGCTCCAAGGCCTACGTGAAGCACCCCGCCGACATCCCCGACTACT
TGAAGCTGTCCTTCCCCGAGGGCTTCAAGTGGGAGCGCGTGATGAACTTCGAGGACGGCGGCGTGGTGAC
CGTGACCCAGGACTCCTCCCTGCAGGACGGCGAGTTCATCTACAAGGTGAAGCTGCGCGGCACCAACTTC
CCCTCCGACGGCCCCGTAATGCAGAAGAAGACCATGGGCTGGGAGGCCTCCTCCGAGCGGATGTACCCCG
AGGACGGCGCCCTGAAGGGCGAGATCAAGCAGAGGCTGAAGCTGAAGGACGGCGGCCACTACGACGCTGA
GGTCAAGACCACCTACAAGGCCAAGAAGCCCGTGCAGCTGCCCGGCGCCTACAACGTCAACATCAAGTTG
GACATCACCTCCCACAACGAGGACTACACCATCGTGGAACAGTACGAACGCGCCGAGGGCCGCCACTCCA
CCGGCGGCATGGACGAGCTGTACAAGTAA
